>Addgene plasmid #141876 | TFORF1830 | addgene full sequence | sequence record 415056 | Addgene NGS Result
TTAATGTAGTCTTATGCAATACTCTTGTAGTCTTGCAACATGGTAACGATGAGTTAGCAACATGCCTTAC
AAGGAGAGAAAAAGCACCGTGCATGCCGATTGGTGGAAGTAAGGTGGTACGATCGTGCCTTATTAGGAAG
GCAACAGACGGGTCTGACATGGATTGGACGAACCACTGAATTGCCGCATTGCAGAGATATTGTATTTAAG
TGCCTAGCTCGATACATAAACGGGTCTCTCTGGTTAGACCAGATCTGAGCCTGGGAGCTCTCTGGCTAAC
TAGGGAACCCACTGCTTAAGCCTCAATAAAGCTTGCCTTGAGTGCTTCAAGTAGTGTGTGCCCGTCTGTT
GTGTGACTCTGGTAACTAGAGATCCCTCAGACCCTTTTAGTCAGTGTGGAAAATCTCTAGCAGTGGCGCC
CGAACAGGGACTTGAAAGCGAAAGGGAAACCAGAGGAGCTCTCTCGACGCAGGACTCGGCTTGCTGAAGC
GCGCACGGCAAGAGGCGAGGGGCGGCGACTGGTGAGTACGCCAAAAATTTTGACTAGCGGAGGCTAGAAG
GAGAGAGATGGGTGCGAGAGCGTCAGTATTAAGCGGGGGAGAATTAGATCGCGATGGGAAAAAATTCGGT
TAAGGCCAGGGGGAAAGAAAAAATATAAATTAAAACATATAGTATGGGCAAGCAGGGAGCTAGAACGATT
CGCAGTTAATCCTGGCCTGTTAGAAACATCAGAAGGCTGTAGACAAATACTGGGACAGCTACAACCATCC
CTTCAGACAGGATCAGAAGAACTTAGATCATTATATAATACAGTAGCAACCCTCTATTGTGTGCATCAAA
GGATAGAGATAAAAGACACCAAGGAAGCTTTAGACAAGATAGAGGAAGAGCAAAACAAAAGTAAGACCAC
CGCACAGCAAGCGGCCGCTGATCTTCAGACCTGGAGGAGGAGATATGAGGGACAATTGGAGAAGTGAATT
ATATAAATATAAAGTAGTAAAAATTGAACCATTAGGAGTAGCACCCACCAAGGCAAAGAGAAGAGTGGTG
CAGAGAGAAAAAAGAGCAGTGGGAATAGGAGCTTTGTTCCTTGGGTTCTTGGGAGCAGCAGGAAGCACTA
TGGGCGCAGCGTCAATGACGCTGACGGTACAGGCCAGACAATTATTGTCTGGTATAGTGCAGCAGCAGAA
CAATTTGCTGAGGGCTATTGAGGCGCAACAGCATCTGTTGCAACTCACAGTCTGGGGCATCAAGCAGCTC
CAGGCAAGAATCCTGGCTGTGGAAAGATACCTAAAGGATCAACAGCTCCTGGGGATTTGGGGTTGCTCTG
GAAAACTCATTTGCACCACTGCTGTGCCTTGGAATGCTAGTTGGAGTAATAAATCTCTGGAACAGATTTG
GAATCACACGACCTGGATGGAGTGGGACAGAGAAATTAACAATTACACAAGCTTAATACACTCCTTAATT
GAAGAATCGCAAAACCAGCAAGAAAAGAATGAACAAGAATTATTGGAATTAGATAAATGGGCAAGTTTGT
GGAATTGGTTTAACATAACAAATTGGCTGTGGTATATAAAATTATTCATAATGATAGTAGGAGGCTTGGT
AGGTTTAAGAATAGTTTTTGCTGTACTTTCTATAGTGAATAGAGTTAGGCAGGGATATTCACCATTATCG
TTTCAGACCCACCTCCCAACCCCGAGGGGACCCATGCATTGCATCTCAATTAGTCAGCAACCAGGTGTGG
AAAGTCCCCAGGCTCCCCAGCAGGCAGAAGTATGCAAAGCATGCGTCTCAATTAGTCAGCAACCATAGTC
CCGCCCCTAACTCCGCCCATCCCGCCCCTAACTCCGCCCAGTTCCGCCCATTCTCCGCCCCATGGCTGAC
TAATTTTTTTTATTTATGCAGAGGCCGAGGCCGCCTCGGCCTCTGAGCTATTCCAGAAGTAGTGAGGAGG
CTTTTTTGGAGGCCTAGGCTTTTGCAAAAAGCTTTCTAGAGGTACCACCGGAGCTTACCATGACCGAGTA
CAAGCCCACGGTGCGCCTCGCCACCCGCGACGACGTCCCCAGGGCCGTACGCACCCTCGCCGCCGCGTTC
GCCGACTACCCCGCCACGCGCCACACCGTCGATCCGGACCGCCACATCGAGCGGGTCACCGAGCTGCAAG
AACTCTTCCTCACGCGCGTCGGGCTCGACATCGGCAAGGTGTGGGTCGCGGACGACGGCGCCGCCGTGGC
GGTCTGGACCACGCCGGAGAGCGTCGAAGCGGGGGCGGTGTTCGCCGAGATCGGCCCGCGCATGGCCGAG
TTGAGCGGTTCCCGGCTGGCCGCGCAGCAACAGATGGAAGGCCTCCTGGCGCCGCACCGGCCCAAGGAGC
CCGCGTGGTTCCTGGCCACCGTCGGCGTCTCGCCCGACCACCAGGGCAAGGGTCTGGGCAGCGCCGTCGT
GCTCCCCGGAGTGGAGGCGGCCGAGCGCGCCGGGGTGCCCGCCTTCCTGGAGACCTCCGCGCCCCGCAAC
CTCCCCTTCTACGAGCGGCTCGGCTTCACCGTCACCGCCGACGTCGAGGTGCCCGAAGGACCGCGCACCT
GGTGCATGACCCGCAAGCCCGGTGCCAGTTAACGAATTCTAGATCTTGAGACAAATGGCAGTATTCATCC
ACAATTTTAAAAGAAAAGGGGGGATTGGGGGGTACAGTGCAGGGGAAAGAATAGTAGACATAATAGCAAC
AGACATACAAACTAAAGAATTACAAAAACAAATTACAAAAATTCAAAATTTTCGGGTTTATTACAGGGAC
AGCAGAGATCCACTTTGGCGCCGGCTCGAGGCCTGCAGGTGCAAAGATGGATAAAGTTTTAAACAGAGAG
GAATCTTTGCAGCTAATGGACCTTCTAGGTCTTGAAAGGAGTGGGAATTGGCTCCGGTGCCCGTCAGTGG
GCAGAGCGCACATCGCCCACAGTCCCCGAGAAGTTGGGGGGAGGGGTCGGCAATTGAACCGGTGCCTAGA
GAAGGTGGCGCGGGGTAAACTGGGAAAGTGATGTCGTGTACTGGCTCCGCCTTTTTCCCGAGGGTGGGGG
AGAACCGTATATAAGTGCAGTAGTCGCCGTGAACGTTCTTTTTCGCAACGGGTTTGCCGCCAGAACACAG
GTAAGTGCCGTGTGTGGTTCCCGCGGGCCTGGCCTCTTTACGGGTTATGGCCCTTGCGTGCCTTGAATTA
CTTCCACCTGGCTGCAGTACGTGATTCTTGATCCCGAGCTTCGGGTTGGAAGTGGGTGGGAGAGTTCGAG
GCCTTGCGCTTAAGGAGCCCCTTCGCCTCGTGCTTGAGTTGAGGCCTGGCCTGGGCGCTGGGGCCGCCGC
GTGCGAATCTGGTGGCACCTTCGCGCCTGTCTCGCTGCTTTCGATAAGTCTCTAGCCATTTAAAATTTTT
GATGACCTGCTGCGACGCTTTTTTTCTGGCAAGATAGTCTTGTAAATGCGGGCCAAGATCTGCACACTGG
TATTTCGGTTTTTGGGGCCGCGGGCGGCGACGGGGCCCGTGCGTCCCAGCGCACATGTTCGGCGAGGCGG
GGCCTGCGAGCGCGGCCACCGAGAATCGGACGGGGGTAGTCTCAAGCTGGCCGGCCTGCTCTGGTGCCTG
GCCTCGCGCCGCCGTGTATCGCCCCGCCCTGGGCGGCAAGGCTGGCCCGGTCGGCACCAGTTGCGTGAGC
GGAAAGATGGCCGCTTCCCGGCCCTGCTGCAGGGAGCTCAAAATGGAGGACGCGGCGCTCGGGAGAGCGG
GCGGGTGAGTCACCCACACAAAGGAAAAGGGCCTTTCCGTCCTCAGCCGTCGCTTCATGTGACTCCACGG
AGTACCGGGCGCCGTCCAGGCACCTCGATTAGTTCTCGAGCTTTTGGAGTACGTCGTCTTTAGGTTGGGG
GGAGGGGTTTTATGCGATGGAGTTTCCCCACACTGAGTGGGTGGAGACTGAAGTTAGGCCAGCTTGGCAC
TTGATGTAATTCTCCTTGGAATTTGCCCTTTTTGAGTTTGGATCTTGGTTCATTCTCAAGCCTCAGACAG
TGGTTCAAAGTTTTTTTCTTCCATTTCAGGTGTCGTGAGGCTAGCACCGCCACCATGTTTCCAGTGTTCT
CTGGCTGTTTCCAAGAGCTACAAGAAAAGAATAAATCTCTGGAGTTGGTGTCCTTTGAGGAGGTAGCTGT
GCACTTCACCTGGGAGGAGTGGCAGGACCTGGATGATGCTCAGAGGACCCTGTACAGGGACGTGATGCTG
GAGACCTACAGCAGCCTGGTATCATTGGGGCATTACATTACCAAACCTGAGATGATCTTCAAGCTAGAGC
AAGGAGCAGAGCCATGGATAGTAGAAGAAACCCCAAACCTGAGACTTTCAGGTGGAAGCAAGAAGCAAGT
TTTCTCAGGTATTTGCCACAGGAGCCTGGTGGAGCTCCAGGAGGTTTAGTAATGAACTAGTCCGTAACTT
GAAAGTATTTCGATTTCTTGGCTTTATATATCTTGTGGAAAGGACGATCGAGGATTGAGCGCACCCTGAG
GACGCGTTAAGTCGACAATCAACCTCTGGATTACAAAATTTGTGAAAGATTGACTGGTATTCTTAACTAT
GTTGCTCCTTTTACGCTATGTGGATACGCTGCTTTAATGCCTTTGTATCATGCTATTGCTTCCCGTATGG
CTTTCATTTTCTCCTCCTTGTATAAATCCTGGTTGCTGTCTCTTTATGAGGAGTTGTGGCCCGTTGTCAG
GCAACGTGGCGTGGTGTGCACTGTGTTTGCTGACGCAACCCCCACTGGTTGGGGCATTGCCACCACCTGT
CAGCTCCTTTCCGGGACTTTCGCTTTCCCCCTCCCTATTGCCACGGCGGAACTCATCGCCGCCTGCCTTG
CCCGCTGCTGGACAGGGGCTCGGCTGTTGGGCACTGACAATTCCGTGGTGTTGTCGGGGAAATCATCGTC
CTTTCCTTGGCTGCTCGCCTGTGTTGCCACCTGGATTCTGCGCGGGACGTCCTTCTGCTACGTCCCTTCG
GCCCTCAATCCAGCGGACCTTCCTTCCCGCGGCCTGCTGCCGGCTCTGCGGCCTCTTCCGCGTCTTCGCC
TTCGCCCTCAGACGAGTCGGATCTCCCTTTGGGCCGCCTCCCCGCGTCGACTTTAAGACCAATGACTTAC
AAGGCAGCTGTAGATCTTAGCCACTTTTTAAAAGAAAAGGGGGGACTGGAAGGGCTAATTCACTCCCAAC
GAAGACAAGATCTGCTTTTTGCTTGTACTGGGTCTCTCTGGTTAGACCAGATCTGAGCCTGGGAGCTCTC
TGGCTAACTAGGGAACCCACTGCTTAAGCCTCAATAAAGCTTGCCTTGAGTGCTTCAAGTAGTGTGTGCC
CGTCTGTTGTGTGACTCTGGTAACTAGAGATCCCTCAGACCCTTTTAGTCAGTGTGGAAAATCTCTAGCA
GTACGTATAGTAGTTCATGTCATCTTATTATTCAGTATTTATAACTTGCAAAGAAATGAATATCAGAGAG
TGAGAGGAACTTGTTTATTGCAGCTTATAATGGTTACAAATAAAGCAATAGCATCACAAATTTCACAAAT
AAAGCATTTTTTTCACTGCATTCTAGTTGTGGTTTGTCCAAACTCATCAATGTATCTTATCATGTCTGGC
TCTAGCTATCCCGCCCCTAACTCCGCCCATCCCGCCCCTAACTCCGCCCAGTTCCGCCCATTCTCCGCCC
CATGGCTGACTAATTTTTTTTATTTATGCAGAGGCCGAGGCCGCCTCGGCCTCTGAGCTATTCCAGAAGT
AGTGAGGAGGCTTTTTTGGAGGCCTAGGGACGTACCCAATTCGCCCTATAGTGAGTCGTATTACGCGCGC
TCACTGGCCGTCGTTTTACAACGTCGTGACTGGGAAAACCCTGGCGTTACCCAACTTAATCGCCTTGCAG
CACATCCCCCTTTCGCCAGCTGGCGTAATAGCGAAGAGGCCCGCACCGATCGCCCTTCCCAACAGTTGCG
CAGCCTGAATGGCGAATGGG
[124 nt withheld, positions 6041-6164]
C
[91 nt withheld, positions 6166-6256]
A
[49 nt withheld, positions 6258-6306]
CCTTTGACGTTGGAGTCCACGTTCTTT
[37 nt withheld, positions 6334-6370]
ACCCTATCTCGGTCTATTCTTTTGATTTATAAGGGATTTTGCCGATTTCGGCCTATTGGTTAAAAAATGA
GCTGATTTAACAAAAATTTAACGCGAATTTTAACAAAATATTAACGCTTACAATTTAGGTGGCACTTTTC
GGGGAAATGTGCGCGGAACCCCTATTTGTTTATTTTTCTAAATACATTCAAATATGTATCCGCTCATGAG
ACAATAACCCTGATAAATGCTTCAATAATATTGAAAAAGGAAGAGTATGAGTATTCAACATTTCCGTGTC
GCCCTTATTCCCTTTTTTGCGGCATTTTGCCTTCCTGTTTTTGCTCACCCAGAAACGCTGGTGAAAGTAA
AAGATGCTGAAGATCAGTTGGGTGCACGAGTGGGTTACATCGAACTGGATCTCAACAGCGGTAAGATCCT
TGAGAGTTTTCGCCCCGAAGAACGTTTTCCAATGATGAGCACTTTTAAAGTTCTGCTATGTGGCGCGGTA
TTATCCCGTATTGACGCCGGGCAAGAGCAACTCGGTCGCCGCATACACTATTCTCAGAATGACTTGGTTG
AGTACTCACCAGTCACAGAAAAGCATCTTACGGATGGCATGACAGTAAGAGAATTATGCAGTGCTGCCAT
AACCATGAGTGATAACACTGCGGCCAACTTACTTCTGACAACGATCGGAGGACCGAAGGAGCTAACCGCT
TTTTTGCACAACATGGGGGATCATGTAACTCGCCTTGATCGTTGGGAACCGGAGCTGAATGAAGCCATAC
CAAACGACGAGCGTGACACCACGATGCCTGTAGCAATGGCAACAACGTTGCGCAAACTATTAACTGGCGA
ACTACTTACTCTAGCTTCCCGGCAACAATTAATAGACTGGATGGAGGCGGATAAAGTTGCAGGACCACTT
CTGCGCTCGGCCCTTCCGGCTGGCTGGTTTATTGCTGATAAATCTGGAGCCGGTGAGCGTGGGTCTCGCG
GTATCATTGCAGCACTGGGGCCAGATGGTAAGCCCTCCCGTATCGTAGTTATCTACACGACGGGGAGTCA
GGCAACTATGGATGAACGAAATAGACAGATCGCTGAGATAGGTGCCTCACTGATTAAGCATTGGTAACTG
TCAGACCAAGTTTACTCATATATACTTTAGATTGATTTAAAACTTCATTTTTAATTTAAAAGGATCTAGG
TGAAGATCCTTTTTGATAATCTCATGACCAAAATCCCTTAACGTGAGTTTTCGTTCCACTGAGCGTCAGA
CCCCGTAGAAAAGATCAAAGGATCTTCTTGAGATCCTTTTTTTCTGCGCGTAATCTGCTGCTTGCAAACA
AAAAAACCACCGCTACCAGCGGTGGTTTGTTTGCCGGATCAAGAGCTACCAACTCTTTTTCCGAAGGTAA
CTGGCTTCAGCAGAGCGCAGATACCAAATACTGTTCTTCTAGTGTAGCCGTAGTTAGGCCACCACTTCAA
GAACTCTGTAGCACCGCCTACATACCTCGCTCTGCTAATCCTGTTACCAGTGGCTGCTGCCAGTGGCGAT
AAGTCGTGTCTTACCGGGTTGGACTCAAGACGATAGTTACCGGATAAGGCGCAGCGGTCGGGCTGAACGG
GGGGTTCGTGCACACAGCCCAGCTTGGAGCGAACGACCTACACCGAACTGAGATACCTACAGCGTGAGCT
ATGAGAAAGCGCCACGCTTCCCGAAGGGAGAAAGGCGGACAGGTATCCGGTAAGCGGCAGGGTCGGAACA
GGAGAGCGCACGAGGGAGCTTCCAGGGGGAAACGCCTGGTATCTTTATAGTCCTGTCGGGTTTCGCCACC
TCTGACTTGAGCGTCGATTTTTGTGATGCTCGTCAGGGGGGCGGAGCCTATGGAAAAACGCCAGCAACGC
GGCCTTTTTACGGTTCCTGGCCTTTTGCTGGCCTTTTGCTCACATGTTCTTTCCTGCGTTATCCCCTGAT
TCTGTGGATAACCGTATTACCGCCTTTGAGTGAGCTGATACCGCTCGCCGCAGCCGAACGACCGAGCGCA
GCGAGTCAGTGAGCGAGGAAGCGGAAGAGCGCCCAATACGCAAACCGCCTCTCCCCGCGCGTTGGCCGAT
TCATTAATGCAGCTGGCACGACAGGTTTCCCGACTGGAAAGCGGGCAGTGAGCGCAACGCAATTAATGTG
AGTTAGCTCACTCATTAGGCACCCCAGGCTTTACACTTTATGCTTCCGGCTCGTATGTTGTGTGGAATTG
TGAGCGGATAACAATTTCACACAGGAAACAGCTATGACCATGATTACGCCAAGCGCGCAATTAACCCTCA
CTAAAGGGAACAAAAGCTGGAGCTGCAAGC
Features (pLannotate 1.2.2; 31 found; start..end, strand, type, name):
      5..231     +  promoter       RSV promoter: Rous sarcoma virus enhancer/promoter
    232..412     +  LTR            5' LTR (truncated): truncated 5' long terminal repeat (LTR) from HIV-1
    459..584     +  misc_feature   HIV-1 Ψ: packaging signal of human immunodeficiency virus type 1
    568..931     +  CDS            HIV-1 gag (fragment): gag protein from human immunodeficiency virus 1; gag
   1077..1310    +  misc_feature   RRE: The Rev response element (RRE) of HIV-1 allows for Rev-dependent mRNA export from the nucleus to the cytoplasm.
   1687..1713    +  CDS            Rev (fragment): human immunodeficiency virus 1 (HIV-1) Rev protein; rev; enhances nuclear export of unspliced and incompletely spliced viral mRNAs
   1720..1743    +  promoter       SV40 promoter (fragment): SV40 early promoter
   1744..1815    +  promoter       SV40 promoter (fragment): SV40 enhancer and early promoter
   1839..1974    +  rep_origin     SV40 ori: SV40 origin of replication
   2020..2616    +  CDS            PuroR (fragment): puromycin N-acetyltransferase; pac from Streptomyces; confers resistance to puromycin
   2665..2782    +  misc_feature   cPPT/CTS: central polypurine tract and central termination sequence of HIV-1
   2847..2913    +  CDS            small t antigen (fragment): SV40 (simian virus 40) small t antigen
   2920..4098    +  promoter       EF-1α promoter: strong constitutive promoter for human elongation factor EF-1α
   4166..4360    +  CDS            KRBOX4 (fragment): KRBX4_HUMAN - Also known as ZNF673. Experimental evidence at protein level: Swiss-Prot protein existence level 1. From Homo sapiens (Human).
   4472..4525    +  promoter       U6 promoter (fragment): RNA polymerase III promoter for human U6 snRNA
   4567..5155    +  misc_feature   WPRE: woodchuck hepatitis virus posttranscriptional regulatory element
   5206..5225    +  misc_feature   cPPT/CTS (fragment): central polypurine tract and central termination sequence of HIV-1
   5227..5460    +  LTR            3' LTR (ΔU3): self-inactivating 3' long terminal repeat (LTR) from HIV-1
   5538..5659    +  polyA_signal   SV40 poly(A) signal: SV40 polyadenylation signal
   5699..5834    +  rep_origin     SV40 ori: SV40 origin of replication
   5855..5873    -  promoter       T7 promoter: promoter for bacteriophage T7 RNA polymerase
   5881..6036    +  CDS            lacZα (fragment): LacZα fragment of β-galactosidase; lacZ fragment
   6041..6469    +  rep_origin     f1 ori (sequence partly withheld): f1 bacteriophage origin of replication; arrow indicates direction of (+) strand synthesis
   6522..6626    +  promoter       AmpR promoter: bla
   6627..7487    +  CDS            AmpR: β-lactamase; bla; confers resistance to ampicillin, carbenicillin, and related antibiotics
   7658..8246    +  rep_origin     ori: high-copy-number ColE1/pMB1/pBR322/pUC origin of replication
   8429..8521    +  CDS            lacI (fragment): lac repressor; lacI; The lac repressor binds to the lac operator to inhibit transcription in E. coli. This inhibition can be relieved by adding lactose or isopropyl-β-D-thiogalactopyranoside (IPTG).
   8534..8555    +  protein_bind   CAP binding site: CAP binding activates transcription in the presence of cAMP. E. coli catabolite activator protein
   8570..8600    +  promoter       lac promoter: promoter for the E. coli lac operon
   8608..8624    +  protein_bind   lac operator: The lac repressor binds to the lac operator to inhibit transcription in E. coli. This inhibition can be relieved by adding lactose or isopropyl-β-D-thiogalactopyranoside (IPTG). lac repressor encoded by lacI
   8669..8687    +  promoter       T3 promoter: promoter for bacteriophage T3 RNA polymerase
