[The description below was written by a language model from this plasmid's Addgene catalogue record and pLannotate feature annotations shown in this document.]
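Description:
TFORF1830 is a third-generation-style, self-inactivating lentiviral expression plasmid built on the pLX_TRC317 backbone. It belongs to a barcoded library of human transcription factor open reading frames. In bacteria it is maintained through a high-copy ColE1/pUC-type origin and selected with ampicillin via β-lactamase. An f1 origin and leftover lac and T7/T3 cloning-vector elements are also present in the backbone. The depositor notes that the plasmid can recombine, as is common for LTR-containing vectors.

The viral genome is transcribed from an RSV promoter fused to a truncated HIV-1 5' LTR. It carries the Ψ packaging signal with a gag fragment, the RRE for Rev-dependent nuclear export, a cPPT/CTS, a WPRE that boosts transcript expression, and a ΔU3 3' LTR followed by an SV40 polyadenylation signal. Two expression units lie between the LTRs. An SV40 early promoter drives puromycin N-acetyltransferase for selection of transduced mammalian cells, and a full-length EF-1α promoter drives the insert. That insert is a short (446 bp) synthesized human ZNF717 ORF corresponding to several listed transcript isoforms. The annotation software labels part of this region as a KRBOX4 fragment, which most likely reflects similarity within a shared KRAB-type domain rather than a different gene.

According to the catalogue entry, each ORF in the collection is paired with a unique 24-bp barcode, but the feature table does not annotate it. The barcode allows the overexpressed factor to be identified by sequencing in pooled screens. The associated work used such screens to map transcription factors that direct cell differentiation.
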