Addgene plasmid #141876: TFORF1830
Purpose: Lentiviral vector for overexpressing transcription factor ORFs with unique 24-bp barcodes. Barcodes facilitate identification of transcription factors in pooled screens.
Depositing lab: Feng Zhang. Depositing organization: Broad Institute. Publication: A transcription factor atlas of directed differentiation. Joung J, Ma S, Tay T, Geiger-Schuller KR, Kirchgatterer PC, Verdine VK, Guo B, Arias-Garcia MA, Allen WE, Singh A, Kuksenko O, Abudayyeh OO, Gootenberg JS, Fu Z, Macrae RK, Buenrostro JD, Regev A, Zhang F. Cell. 2023 Jan 5;186(1):209-229.e26. doi: 10.1016/j.cell.2022.11.026. PubMed 36608654.
Backbone
  Vector backbone: pLX_TRC317
  Backbone manufacturer: Broad Institute Genetic Perturbation Platform
  Backbone size w/o insert (bp): 8264
  Vector type: Mammalian Expression, Lentiviral
  Selectable markers: Puromycin
Growth in bacteria
  Bacterial resistance: Ampicillin, 100 μg/mL
  Growth temperature: 37°C
  Growth strain: NEB Stable
  Copy number: High Copy
Gene/Insert
  Gene/Insert name: ZNF717
  Species: H. sapiens (human)
  Insert size (bp): 446
  Entrez Gene: ZNF717 (a.k.a. X17, FLJ41782)
  Promoter: EF1a
  Cloning method: Unknown
  Sequencing primers: 5′ GGGTGGAGACTGAAGTTAGGCCAG; 3′ CACATAGCGTAAAAGGAGCAACATAG
Terms and licenses: Academic/Nonprofit Terms; Industry Terms: Not Available to Industry
Depositor comments: NM_001324026,NM_001290210,XM_017005487,ENST00000477374 . The transcription factor ORF portion of this plasmid was synthesized by Genewiz. Please test multiple small colonies in case of plasmid recombination. To make this collection available in a timely manner, a portion of this collection was not fully sequenced by Addgene. If an Addgene verified full plasmid sequence is not available, please contact us prior to placing an order to request the full sequence.
How to cite: TFORF1830 was a gift from Feng Zhang (Addgene plasmid # 141876 ; http://n2t.net/addgene:141876 ; RRID:Addgene_141876)
