>Addgene plasmid #141876 | TFORF1830 | depositor partial sequence | sequence record 277765 | Insert
ACCGCCACCATGTTTCCAGTGTTCTCTGGCTGTTTCCAAGAGCTACAAGAAAAGAATAAATCTCTGGAGT
TGGTGTCCTTTGAGGAGGTAGCTGTGCACTTCACCTGGGAGGAGTGGCAGGACCTGGATGATGCTCAGAG
GACCCTGTACAGGGACGTGATGCTGGAGACCTACAGCAGCCTGGTATCATTGGGGCATTACATTACCAAA
CCTGAGATGATCTTCAAGCTAGAGCAAGGAGCAGAGCCATGGATAGTAGAAGAAACCCCAAACCTGAGAC
TTTCAGGTGGAAGCAAGAAGCAAGTTTTCTCAGGTATTTGCCACAGGAGCCTGGTGGAGCTCCAGGAGGT
TTAGTAATGAACTAGTCCGTAACTTGAAAGTATTTCGATTTCTTGGCTTTATATATCTTGTGGAAAGGAC
GATCGAGGATTGAGCGCACCCTGAGG
