>Addgene plasmid #141876 | TFORF1830 | depositor partial sequence | sequence record 277766 | Barcode
TCGAGGATTGAGCGCACCCTGAGG
